>Addgene plasmid #66294 | GIPR-Tango | depositor partial sequence | sequence record 113201 | empty Tango
GACGGATCGGGAGATCTCCCGATCCCCTATGGTGCACTCTCAGTACAATCTGCTCTGATGCCGCATAGTT
AAGCCAGTATCTGCTCCCTGCTTGTGTGTTGGAGGTCGCTGAGTAGTGCGCGAGCAAAATTTAAGCTACA
ACAAGGCAAGGCTTGACCGACAATTGCATGAAGAATCTGCTTAGGGTTAGGCGTTTTGCGCTGCTTCGCG
ATGTACGGGCCAGATATACGCGTTGACATTGATTATTGACTAGTTATTAATAGTAATCAATTACGGGGTC
ATTAGTTCATAGCCCATATATGGAGTTCCGCGTTACATAACTTACGGTAAATGGCCCGCCTGGCTGACCG
CCCAACGACCCCCGCCCATTGACGTCAATAATGACGTATGTTCCCATAGTAACGCCAATAGGGACTTTCC
ATTGACGTCAATGGGTGGAGTATTTACGGTAAACTGCCCACTTGGCAGTACATCAAGTGTATCATATGCC
AAGTACGCCCCCTATTGACGTCAATGACGGTAAATGGCCCGCCTGGCATTATGCCCAGTACATGACCTTA
TGGGACTTTCCTACTTGGCAGTACATCTACGTATTAGTCATCGCTATTACCATGGTGATGCGGTTTTGGC
AGTACATCAATGGGCGTGGATAGCGGTTTGACTCACGGGGATTTCCAAGTCTCCACCCCATTGACGTCAA
TGGGAGTTTGTTTTGGCACCAAAATCAACGGGACTTTCCAAAATGTCGTAACAACTCCGCCCCATTGACG
CAAATGGGCGGTAGGCGTGTACGGTGGGAGGTCTATATAAGCAGAGCTCTCTGGCTAACTAGAGAACCCA
CTGCTTACTGGCTTATCGAAATTAATACGACTCACTATAGGGAGACCCAAGCTGGCTAGCGTTTAAACTT
AAGCTTGGTACCGAGCTCGGATCCACTAGTCCAGTGTGGTGGAATTCTGCAGATATCCAGCACAGTGGCG
GCCGCGCCACCATGAAGACGATCATCGCCCTGAGCTACATCTTCTGCCTGGTATTCGCCGACTACAAGGA
CGATGATGACGCCAGCATCGATACCGGTGGACGCACCCCACCCAGCCTGGGTCCCCAAGATGAGTCCTGC
ACCACCGCCAGCTCCTCCCTGGCCAAGGACACTTCATCGACCGGTGAGAACCTGTACTTCCAGCTAAGAT
TAGATAAAAGTAAAGTGATTAACAGCGCATTAGAGCTGCTTAATGAGGTCGGAATCGAAGGTTTAACAAC
CCGTAAACTCGCCCAGAAGCTAGGTGTAGAGCAGCCTACATTGTATTGGCATGTAAAAAATAAGCGGGCT
TTGCTCGACGCCTTAGCCATTGAGATGTTAGATAGGCACCATACTCACTTTTGCCCTTTAGAAGGGGAAA
GCTGGCAAGATTTTTTACGTAATAACGCTAAAAGTTTTAGATGTGCTTTACTAAGTCATCGCGATGGAGC
AAAAGTACATTTAGGTACACGGCCTACAGAAAAACAGTATGAAACTCTCGAAAATCAATTAGCCTTTTTA
TGCCAACAAGGTTTTTCACTAGAGAATGCATTATATGCACTCAGCGCTGTGGGGCATTTTACTTTAGGTT
GCGTATTGGAAGATCAAGAGCATCAAGTCGCTAAAGAAGAAAGGGAAACACCTACTACTGATAGTATGCC
GCCATTATTACGACAAGCTATCGAATTATTTGATCACCAAGGTGCAGAGCCAGCCTTCTTATTCGGCCTT
GAATTGATCATATGCGGATTAGAAAAACAACTTAAATGTGAAAGTGGGTCCGCGTACAGCCGCGCGCGTA
CGAAAAACAATTACGGGTCTACCATCGAGGGCCTGCTCGATCTCCCGGACGACGACGCCCCCGAAGAGGC
GGGGCTGGCGGCTCCGCGCCTGTCCTTTCTCCCCGCGGGACACACGCGCAGACTGTCGACGGCCCCCCCG
ACCGATGTCAGCCTGGGGGACGAGCTCCACTTAGACGGCGAGGACGTGGCGATGGCGCATGCCGACGCGC
TAGACGATTTCGATCTGGACATGTTGGGGGACGGGGATTCCCCGGGTCCGGGATTTACCCCCCACGACTC
CGCCCCCTACGGCGCTCTGGATATGGCCGACTTCGAGTTTGAGCAGATGTTTACCGATGCCCTTGGAATT
GACGAGTACGGTGGGTAGCTCGAGTCTAGAGGGCCCGTTTAAACCCGCTGATCAGCCTCGACTGTGCCTT
CTAGTTGCCAGCCATCTGTTGTTTGCCCCTCCCCCGTGCCTTCCTTGACCCTGGAAGGTGCCACTCCCAC
TGTCCTTTCCTAATAAAATGAGGAAATTGCATCGCATTGTCTGAGTAGGTGTCATTCTATTCTGGGGGGT
GGGGTGGGGCAGGACAGCAAGGGGGAGGATTGGGAAGACAATAGCAGGCATGCTGGGGATGCGGTGGGCT
CTATGGCTTCTGAGGCGGAAAGAACCAGCTGGGGCTCTAGGGGGTATCCCC
[124 nt withheld, positions 2502-2625]
C
[91 nt withheld, positions 2627-2717]
A
[49 nt withheld, positions 2719-2767]
CCTTTGACGTTGGAGTCCACGTTCTTT
[37 nt withheld, positions 2795-2831]
ACCCTATCTCGGTCTATTCTTTTGATTTATAAGGGATTTTGCCGATTTCGGCCTATTGGTTAAAAAATGA
GCTGATTTAACAAAAATTTAACGCGAATTAATTCTGTGGAATGTGTGTCAGTTAGGGTGTGGAAAGTCCC
CAGGCTCCCCAGCAGGCAGAAGTATGCAAAGCATGCATCTCAATTAGTCAGCAACCAGGTGTGGAAAGTC
CCCAGGCTCCCCAGCAGGCAGAAGTATGCAAAGCATGCATCTCAATTAGTCAGCAACCATAGTCCCGCCC
CTAACTCCGCCCATCCCGCCCCTAACTCCGCCCAGTTCCGCCCATTCTCCGCCCCATGGCTGACTAATTT
TTTTTATTTATGCAGAGGCCGAGGCCGCCTCTGCCTCTGAGCTATTCCAGAAGTAGTGAGGAGGCTTTTT
TGGAGGCCTAGGCTTTTGCAAAAAGCTCCCGGGAGCTTGTATATCCATTTTCGGATCTGATCAAGAGACA
GGATGAGGATCGTTTCGCATGATTGAACAAGATGGATTGCACGCAGGTTCTCCGGCCGCTTGGGTGGAGA
GGCTATTCGGCTATGACTGGGCACAACAGACAATCGGCTGCTCTGATGCCGCCGTGTTCCGGCTGTCAGC
GCAGGGGCGCCCGGTTCTTTTTGTCAAGACCGACCTGTCCGGTGCCCTGAATGAACTGCAGGACGAGGCA
GCGCGGCTATCGTGGCTGGCCACGACGGGCGTTCCTTGCGCAGCTGTGCTCGACGTTGTCACTGAAGCGG
GAAGGGACTGGCTGCTATTGGGCGAAGTGCCGGGGCAGGATCTCCTGTCATCTCACCTTGCTCCTGCCGA
GAAAGTATCCATCATGGCTGATGCAATGCGGCGGCTGCATACGCTTGATCCGGCTACCTGCCCATTCGAC
CACCAAGCGAAACATCGCATCGAGCGAGCACGTACTCGGATGGAAGCCGGTCTTGTCGATCAGGATGATC
TGGACGAAGAGCATCAGGGGCTCGCGCCAGCCGAACTGTTCGCCAGGCTCAAGGCGCGCATGCCCGACGG
CGAGGATCTCGTCGTGACCCATGGCGATGCCTGCTTGCCGAATATCATGGTGGAAAATGGCCGCTTTTCT
GGATTCATCGACTGTGGCCGGCTGGGTGTGGCGGACCGCTATCAGGACATAGCGTTGGCTACCCGTGATA
TTGCTGAAGAGCTTGGCGGCGAATGGGCTGACCGCTTCCTCGTGCTTTACGGTATCGCCGCTCCCGATTC
GCAGCGCATCGCCTTCTATCGCCTTCTTGACGAGTTCTTCTGAGCGGGACTCTGGGGTTCGAAATGACCG
ACCAAGCGACGCCCAACCTGCCATCACGAGATTTCGATTCCACCGCCGCCTTCTATGAAAGGTTGGGCTT
CGGAATCGTTTTCCGGGACGCCGGCTGGATGATCCTCCAGCGCGGGGATCTCATGCTGGAGTTCTTCGCC
CACCCCAACTTGTTTATTGCAGCTTATAATGGTTACAAATAAAGCAATAGCATCACAAATTTCACAAATA
AAGCATTTTTTTCACTGCATTCTAGTTGTGGTTTGTCCAAACTCATCAATGTATCTTATCATGTCTGTAT
ACCGTCGACCTCTAGCTAGAGCTTGGCGTAATCATGGTCATAGCTGTTTCCTGTGTGAAATTGTTATCCG
CTCACAATTCCACACAACATACGAGCCGGAAGCATAAAGTGTAAAGCCTGGGGTGCCTAATGAGTGAGCT
AACTCACATTAATTGCGTTGCGCTCACTGCCCGCTTTCCAGTCGGGAAACCTGTCGTGCCAGCTGCATTA
ATGAATCGGCCAACGCGCGGGGAGAGGCGGTTTGCGTATTGGGCGCTCTTCCGCTTCCTCGCTCACTGAC
TCGCTGCGCTCGGTCGTTCGGCTGCGGCGAGCGGTATCAGCTCACTCAAAGGCGGTAATACGGTTATCCA
CAGAATCAGGGGATAACGCAGGAAAGAACATGTGAGCAAAAGGCCAGCAAAAGGCCAGGAACCGTAAAAA
GGCCGCGTTGCTGGCGTTTTTCCATAGGCTCCGCCCCCCTGACGAGCATCACAAAAATCGACGCTCAAGT
CAGAGGTGGCGAAACCCGACAGGACTATAAAGATACCAGGCGTTTCCCCCTGGAAGCTCCCTCGTGCGCT
CTCCTGTTCCGACCCTGCCGCTTACCGGATACCTGTCCGCCTTTCTCCCTTCGGGAAGCGTGGCGCTTTC
TCATAGCTCACGCTGTAGGTATCTCAGTTCGGTGTAGGTCGTTCGCTCCAAGCTGGGCTGTGTGCACGAA
CCCCCCGTTCAGCCCGACCGCTGCGCCTTATCCGGTAACTATCGTCTTGAGTCCAACCCGGTAAGACACG
ACTTATCGCCACTGGCAGCAGCCACTGGTAACAGGATTAGCAGAGCGAGGTATGTAGGCGGTGCTACAGA
GTTCTTGAAGTGGTGGCCTAACTACGGCTACACTAGAAGAACAGTATTTGGTATCTGCGCTCTGCTGAAG
CCAGTTACCTTCGGAAAAAGAGTTGGTAGCTCTTGATCCGGCAAACAAACCACCGCTGGTAGCGGTTTTT
TTGTTTGCAAGCAGCAGATTACGCGCAGAAAAAAAGGATCTCAAGAAGATCCTTTGATCTTTTCTACGGG
GTCTGACGCTCAGTGGAACGAAAACTCACGTTAAGGGATTTTGGTCATGAGATTATCAAAAAGGATCTTC
ACCTAGATCCTTTTAAATTAAAAATGAAGTTTTAAATCAATCTAAAGTATATATGAGTAAACTTGGTCTG
ACAGTTACCAATGCTTAATCAGTGAGGCACCTATCTCAGCGATCTGTCTATTTCGTTCATCCATAGTTGC
CTGACTCCCCGTCGTGTAGATAACTACGATACGGGAGGGCTTACCATCTGGCCCCAGTGCTGCAATGATA
CCGCGAGACCCACGCTCACCGGCTCCAGATTTATCAGCAATAAACCAGCCAGCCGGAAGGGCCGAGCGCA
GAAGTGGTCCTGCAACTTTATCCGCCTCCATCCAGTCTATTAATTGTTGCCGGGAAGCTAGAGTAAGTAG
TTCGCCAGTTAATAGTTTGCGCAACGTTGTTGCCATTGCTACAGGCATCGTGGTGTCACGCTCGTCGTTT
GGTATGGCTTCATTCAGCTCCGGTTCCCAACGATCAAGGCGAGTTACATGATCCCCCATGTTGTGCAAAA
AAGCGGTTAGCTCCTTCGGTCCTCCGATCGTTGTCAGAAGTAAGTTGGCCGCAGTGTTATCACTCATGGT
TATGGCAGCACTGCATAATTCTCTTACTGTCATGCCATCCGTAAGATGCTTTTCTGTGACTGGTGAGTAC
TCAACCAAGTCATTCTGAGAATAGTGTATGCGGCGACCGAGTTGCTCTTGCCCGGCGTCAATACGGGATA
ATACCGCGCCACATAGCAGAACTTTAAAAGTGCTCATCATTGGAAAACGTTCTTCGGGGCGAAAACTCTC
AAGGATCTTACCGCTGTTGAGATCCAGTTCGATGTAACCCACTCGTGCACCCAACTGATCTTCAGCATCT
TTTACTTTCACCAGCGTTTCTGGGTGAGCAAAAACAGGAAGGCAAAATGCCGCAAAAAAGGGAATAAGGG
CGACACGGAAATGTTGAATACTCATACTCTTCCTTTTTCAATATTATTGAAGCATTTATCAGGGTTATTG
TCTCATGAGCGGATACATATTTGAATGTATTTAGAAAAATAAACAAATAGGGGTTCCGCGCACATTTCCC
CGAAAAGTGCCACCTGACGTC
