>Addgene plasmid #66294 | GIPR-Tango | depositor partial sequence | sequence record 113202 | GIPR
ATGACCACTTCACCGATCTTGCAGCTTCTGCTGCGCCTTTCTCTTTGTGGCCTGCTTCTCCAGCGCGCCG
AGACGGGCTCTAAAGGTCAGACCGCTGGCGAGCTGTATCAGCGGTGGGAGCGGTACCGACGGGAATGCCA
GGAAACTCTGGCCGCCGCCGAGCCTCCCTCAGGGCTTGCATGCAACGGTTCATTCGATATGTACGTGTGC
TGGGACTATGCCGCCCCTAATGCAACCGCTCGGGCGTCATGTCCTTGGTATTTGCCCTGGCACCATCATG
TGGCCGCGGGTTTTGTGCTCCGCCAGTGCGGCTCTGATGGGCAATGGGGGCTGTGGAGAGATCACACACA
GTGCGAAAATCCGGAGAAGAACGAAGCTTTTCTGGATCAGCGCCTGATCCTCGAACGCCTCCAGGTTATG
TATACTGTGGGATATAGCTTGTCACTCGCAACCTTGCTTCTGGCTCTGCTGATATTGTCCCTCTTTCGAC
GGCTTCACTGCACCAGGAACTATATCCACATTAATTTGTTCACCAGCTTCATGCTCCGGGCTGCCGCCAT
TCTGTCTCGGGATAGGCTGCTGCCCAGACCTGGACCATATCTGGGGGATCAGGCCCTTGCACTTTGGAAC
CAGGCGTTGGCCGCATGTCGGACAGCCCAAATCGTCACTCAGTACTGCGTGGGCGCGAATTACACCTGGC
TGCTTGTTGAAGGTGTGTACCTGCACAGCCTTCTGGTCCTGGTGGGCGGAAGTGAGGAAGGTCACTTCAG
GTACTACCTTCTGCTCGGCTGGGGCGCTCCAGCTCTTTTCGTGATCCCTTGGGTGATCGTTCGATATCTG
TATGAGAACACACAGTGCTGGGAGCGGAACGAGGTCAAAGCCATATGGTGGATAATTAGAACCCCTATCC
TGATGACCATCCTGATAAACTTTCTGATTTTCATCCGCATTCTGGGGATCTTGCTGTCTAAGCTCAGGAC
CAGGCAGATGCGCTGCAGAGACTATCGACTTCGGCTCGCACGCAGTACACTGACGTTGGTGCCCCTCCTT
GGCGTCCATGAGGTCGTGTTCGCTCCAGTAACAGAGGAGCAGGCAAGAGGGGCCCTTCGGTTCGCCAAGC
TCGGGTTCGAAATCTTTCTTAGTAGTTTCCAGGGTTTCCTGGTTTCTGTGCTCTACTGTTTCATTAACAA
GGAAGTTCAGTCTGAGATCAGGAGAGGCTGGCACCATTGCAGACTTAGACGCTCCCTTGGAGAGGAGCAA
CGCCAGCTGCCAGAGAGGGCCTTCCGGGCACTGCCGTCAGGCTCAGGCCCTGGCGAGGTGCCAACATCAC
GAGGCCTGTCATCCGGCACATTGCCCGGTCCCGGGAATGAGGCATCTCGGGAACTGGAAAGTTACTGC
