>Addgene plasmid #66294 | GIPR-Tango | addgene partial sequence | sequence record 117631 | CMV-F 5'-CGCAAATGGGCGGTAGGCGTG-3'
TCTCTGGCTAACTAGAGAACCCACTGCTTACTGGCTTATCGAAATTAATACGACTCACTATAGGGAGACC
CAAGCTGGCTAGCGTTTAAACTTAAGCTTGGTACCGAGCTCGGATCCACTAGTCCAGTGTGGTGGAATTC
TGCAGATATCCAGCACAGTGGCGGCCGCGCCACCATGAAGACGATCATCGCCCTGAGCTACATCTTCTGC
CTGGTATTCGCCGACTACAAGGACGATGATGACGCCAGCATCGATATGACCACTTCACCGATCTTGCAGC
TTCTGCTGCGCCTTTCTCTTTGTGGCCTGCTTCTCCAGCGCGCCGAGACGGGCTCTAAAGGTCAGACCGC
TGGCGAGCTGTATCAGCGGTGGGAGCGGTACCGACGGGAATGCCAGGAAACTCTGGCCGCCGCCGAGCCT
CCCTCAGGGCTTGCATGCAACGGTTCATTCGATATGTACGTGTGCTGGGACTATGCCGCCCCTAATGCAA
CCGCTCGGGCGTCATGTCCTTGGTATTTGCCCTGGCACCATCATGTGGCCGCGGGTTTTGTGCTCCGCCA
GTGCGGCTCTGATGGGCAATGGGGGCTGTGGAGAGATCACACACAGTGCGAAAATCCGGAGAAGAACGAA
GCTTTTCTGGATCAGCGCCTGATCCTCGAACGCCTCCAGGTTATGTATACTGTGGGATATAGCTTGTCAC
TCGCAACCTTGCTTCTGGCTCTGCTGATATTGTCCCTCTTTCGACGGCTTCACTGCACCAGGAACTATAT
CCACATTAATTTGTTCACCAGCTTCATGCTCCGGGCTGCCGCCATTCTGTCTCGGGATAGGCTGCTGCCC
AGACCTGGACCATATCTGGGGGATCAGGCCCTTGCACTTTGGAACCAGGCGTTGGCCGCATGTCGGACAG
CCCAAATCGTCACTCAGTACTGCGTGGGCGCGAATTACACCTGGCTGCTTGTTGAAGGTGTGTACCTGCA
CAGCCTTCTGGTCCTGGTGGGCGGAAGTGAGGAAGGTCACTTCAGGTACTACCTTCTGCTCGGCTGGGGC
GCTC
