>Addgene plasmid #66294 | GIPR-Tango | addgene partial sequence | sequence record 118062 | Tet-R 5'-GGCGAGTTTACGGGTTGTTA-3'
CTCTAATGCGCTGTTAATCACTTTACTTTTATCTAATCTTAGCTGGAAGTACAGGCTTCTCACCGGTCGA
TGAAGTGTCCTTGGCCAGGGAGGAGCTGGCGGTGGTGCAGGACTCATCTTGGGGACCCAGGCTGGGTGGG
GTGCGTCCACCGGTATCGATGCAGTAACTTTCCAGTTCCCGAGATGCCTCATTCCCGGGACCGGGCAATG
TGCCGGATGACAGGCCTCGTGATGTTGGCACCTCGCCAGGGCCTGAGCCTGACGGCAGTGCCCGGAAGGC
CCTCTCTGGCAGCTGGCGTTGCTCCTCTCCAAGGGAGCGTCTAAGTCTGCAATGGTGCCAGCCTCTCCTG
ATCTCAGACTGAACTTCCTTGTTAATGAAACAGTAGAGCACAGAAACCAGGAAACCCTGGAAACTACTAA
GAAAGATTTCGAACCCGAGCTTGGCGAACCGAAGGGCCCCTCTTGCCTGCTCCTCTGTTACTGGAGCGAA
CACGACCTCATGGACGCCAAGGAGGGGCACCAACGTCAGTGTACTGCGTGCGAGCCGAAGTCGATAGTCT
CTGCAGCGCATCTGCCTGGTCCTGAGCTTAGACAGCAAGATCCCCAGAATGCGGATGAAAATCAGAAAGT
TTATCAGGATGGTCATCAGGATAGGGGTTCTAATTATCCACCATATGGCTTTGACCTCGTTCCGCTCCCA
GCACTGTGTGTTCTCATACAGATATCGAACGATCACCCAAGGGATCACGAAAAGAGCTGGAGCGCCCCAG
CCGAGCAGAAGGTAGTACCTGAAGTGACCTTCCTCACTTCCGCCCACCAGGACCAGAAGGCTGTGCAGGT
ACACACCTTCAACAAGCAGCCAGGTGTAATTCGCGCCCACGCAGTACTGAGTGACGATTTGGGCTGTCCG
ACATGCGGCCAACGCCTGGTTCCAAAGTGCAAGGGCCTGATCCCCCAGATATGGTCCAGGTCTGGGCAGC
AGCCTATCCCGA
