[The description below was written by a language model from this plasmid's Addgene catalogue record.]
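Description:
GIPR-Tango is a mammalian expression plasmid from the PRESTO-Tango collection, built on an "empty Tango" backbone of about 6.6 kb that was itself derived from pcDNA3.1(+). It is maintained as a high-copy plasmid in E. coli under ampicillin selection, and it carries a neomycin resistance marker so that transfected mammalian cells can be selected with G418.

The payload is the human GIPR coding sequence (gastric inhibitory polypeptide receptor, roughly 1.4 kb), expressed from the CMV promoter with an N-terminal FLAG tag supplied by the backbone, which is useful for checking receptor expression. The insert was placed by restriction cloning between a 5′ NotI site and a 3′ site recorded as XhoI. The depositor notes that most vectors in this series actually carry XbaI rather than XhoI downstream of the tTA sequence, so the identity of that site should be confirmed. The comment and the Tet-R sequencing primer indicate that the receptor is followed by the tetracycline transactivator tTA, although the record does not itemise the other C-terminal modules of the Tango cassette.

The stated purpose is GPCR expression for parallel receptorome screening by transcriptional output. In Tango-type assays, agonist activation recruits arrestin to the receptor. This leads to release of the fused tTA, which then drives a reporter gene in a suitable reporter cell line. Receptor activation is therefore measured independently of G protein coupling. The plasmid was produced under a programme that develops tools for understudied druggable protein families, and it is suited to ligand screening and pharmacological profiling of GIPR alongside other GPCRs.
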