Addgene plasmid #66294: GIPR-Tango
Purpose: Expression of G protein-coupled receptors for PRESTO-Tango: parallel receptorome expression and screening via transcriptional output, with transcriptional activation following arrestin translocation
Depositing lab: Bryan Roth. Publication: PRESTO-Tango as an open-source resource for interrogation of the druggable human GPCRome. Kroeze WK, Sassano MF, Huang XP, Lansu K, McCorvy JD, Giguere PM, Sciaky N, Roth BL. Nat Struct Mol Biol. 2015 May;22(5):362-9. doi: 10.1038/nsmb.3014. Epub 2015 Apr 20. PubMed 25895059.
Backbone
  Vector backbone: empty Tango
  Backbone size w/o insert (bp): 6632
  Vector type: Mammalian Expression
  Selectable markers: Neomycin (select with G418)
Growth in bacteria
  Bacterial resistance: Ampicillin, 100 μg/mL
  Growth temperature: 37°C
  Growth strain: DH5alpha
  Copy number: High Copy
Gene/Insert
  Gene/Insert name: GIPR
  Species: H. sapiens (human)
  Insert size (bp): 1398
  Entrez Gene: GIPR (a.k.a. PGQTL2)
  Promoter: CMV
  Tag / fusion protein: FLAG (N terminal on backbone)
  Cloning method: Restriction Enzyme; 5′ cloning site NotI (not destroyed); 3′ cloning site XhoI (unknown if destroyed)
  Sequencing primers: 5′ CMV-F; 3′ Tet-R
Terms and licenses: Academic/Nonprofit Terms; Industry Terms: Not Available to Industry
Depositor comments: Please note: Most of the PRESTO-Tango vectors do not contain the XhoI cut site downstream of the tTA sequence and instead carry an XbaI site. If you need to perform an XhoI digest we recommend sequencing with a forward primer at the C-terminus of tTA to determine which of the two sites is present. Suggested primer: 5-gagctccacttagacggcgagg-3. Original backbone was pcDNA3.1(+). These plasmids were generated as part of the Illuminating the Druggable Genome (IDG) program sponsored by the NIH Common Fund. The goal of this program is to identify, gather, and distribute information and resources for proteins that currently are not well-studied yet belong to commonly drug-targeted protein families: protein kinases, non-olfactory G-protein coupled receptors (GPCRs), and ion channels. The IDG program is designed to develop fundamental research tools for understudied proteins, elucidate their function, and disseminate the IDG-related resources and data to the greater scientific community.
How to cite: GIPR-Tango was a gift from Bryan Roth (Addgene plasmid # 66294 ; http://n2t.net/addgene:66294 ; RRID:Addgene_66294)
